>Addgene plasmid #48954 | pBEG R3-L4 #BGV194 | depositor partial sequence | sequence record 71779 | Full sequence
CCAATACGCAAACCGCCTCTCCCCGCGCGTTGGCCGATTCATTAATGCAGCTGGCACGACAGGTTTCCCG
ACTGGAAAGCGGGCAGTGAGCGCAACGCAATTAATGTGAGTTAGCTCACTCATTAGGCACCCCAGGCTTT
ACACTTTATGCTTCCGCGGCTCGTATGTTGTGTGGAATTGTGAGCGGATAACAATTTCACACAGGAAACA
GCTATGACCATGATTACGCCACTAGCAGATCTGCCGGCCCATAGTGACTGGATATGTTGTGTTTTACAGT
ATTATGTAGTCTGTTTTTTATGCAAAATCTAATTTAATATATTGATATTTATATCATTTTACGTTTCTCG
TTCAACTTTATTATACATAGTTGGCTAGCGCGGCCGCACGCGTGCTGAGGAGACATCTAGACTTTCCCTC
AGCGTCGACGATATCGGCGCGCCCCCGGGCAACTTTTCTATACAAAGTTGGCATTATAAGAAAGCATTGC
TTATCAATTTGTTGCAACGAACAGGTCACTATCAGTCAAAATAAAATCATTATTTACTAGTGTTAACTTC
GATCCCCAATTCGCCCTATAGTGAGTCGTATTACAATTCACTGGCCGTCGTTTTACAACGTCGTGACTGG
GAAAACCCTGGCGTTACCCAACTTAATCGCCTTGCAGCACATCCCCCTTTCGCCAGCTGGCGTAATAGCG
AAGAGGCCCGCACCGATCGCCCTTCCCAACAGTTGCGCAGCCTGAATGGCGAATGAGCTTGCGCCGTCCC
GTCAAGTCAGCGTAATGCTCTGCCAGTGTTACAACCAATTAACCAATTCTGATTAGAAAAACTCATCGAG
CATCAAATGAAACTGCAATTTATTCATATCAGGATTATCAATACCATATTTTTGAAAAAGCCGTTTCTGT
AATGAAGGAGAAAACTCACCGAGGCAGTTCCATAGGATGGCAAGATCCTGGTATCGGTCTGCGATTCCGA
CTCGTCCAACATCAATACAACCTATTAATTTCCCCTCGTCAAAAATAAGGTTATCAAGTGAGAAATCACC
ATGAGTGACGACTGAATCCGGTGAGAATGGCAAAAGTTTATGCATTTCTTTCCAGACTTGTTCAACAGGC
CAGCCATTACGCTCGTCATCAAAATCACTCGCATCAACCAAACCGTTATTCATTCGTGATTGCGCCTGAG
CGAGACGAAATACGCGATCGCTGTTAAAAGGACAATTACAAACAGGAATCGAATGCAACCGGCGCAGGAA
CACTGCCAGCGCATCAACAATATTTTCACCTGAATCAGGATATTCTTCTAATACCTGGAATGCTGTTTTC
CCAGGGATCGCAGTGGTGAGTAACCATGCATCATCAGGAGTACGGATAAAATGCTTGATGGTCGGAAGAG
GCATAAATTCCGTCAGCCAGTTTAGTCTGACCATCTCATCTGTAACATCATTGGCAACGCTACCTTTGCC
ATGTTTCAGAAACAACTCTGGCGCATCGGGCTTCCCATACAATCAATAGATTGTCGCACCTGATTGCCCG
ACATTATCGCGAGCCCATTTATACCCATATAAATCAGCATCCATGTTGGAATTTAATCGCGGCCTCGACG
AGCAAGACGTTTCCCGTTGAATATGGCTCATAACACCCCTTGTATTACTGTTTATGTAAGCAGACAGTTT
TATTGTTCATGATGATATATTTTTATCTTGTGCAATGTAACATCAGAGATTTTGAGACACTCGACAAGAT
GATCTTCTTGAGATCGTTTTGGTCTGCGCGTAATCTCTTGCTCTGAAAACGAAAAAACCGCCTTGCAGGG
CGGTTTTTCGAAGGTTCTCTGAGCTACCAACTCTTTGAACCGAGGTAACTGGCTTGGAGGAGCGCAGTCA
CCAAAACTTGTCCTTTCAGTTTAGCCTTAACCGGCGCATGACTTCAAGACTAACTCCTCTAAATCAATTA
CCAGTGGCTGCTGCCAGTGGTGCTTTTGCATGTCTTTCCGGGTTGGACTCAAGACGATAGTTACCGGATA
AGGCGCAGCGGTCGGACTGAACGGGGGGTTCGTGCATACAGTCCAGCTTGGAGCGAACTGCCTACCCGGA
ACTGAGTGTCAGGCGTGGAATGAGACAAACGCGGCCATAACAGCGGAATGACACCGGTAAACCGAAAGGC
AGGAACAGGAGAGCGCACGAGGGAGCCGCCAGGGGAAACGCCTGGTATCTTTATAGTCCTGTCGGGTTTC
GCCACCACTGATTTGAGCGTCAGATTTCGTGATGCTTGTCAGGGGGGCGGAGCCTATGGAAAAACGGCTT
TGCCGCGGCCCTCTCACTTCCC
