>Addgene plasmid #48954 | pBEG R3-L4 #BGV194 | addgene partial sequence | sequence record 72828 | M13pUC-Rev 5'-AGCGGATAACAATTTCACACAGG-3'
CGCCACTAGCAGATCTGCCGGCCCATAGTGACTGGATATGTTGTGTTTTACAGTATTATGTAGTCTGTTT
TTTATGCAAAATCTAATTTAATATATTGATATTTATATCATTTTACGTTTCTCGTTCAACTTTATTATAC
ATAGTTGGCTAGCGCGGCCGCACGCGTGCTGAGGAGACATCTAGACTTTCCCTCAGCGTCGACGATATCG
GCGCGCCCCCGGGCAACTTTTCTATACAAAGTTGGCATTATAAGAAAGCATTGCTTATCAATTTGTTGCA
ACGAACAGGTCACTATCAGTCAAAATAAAATCATTATTTACTAGTGTTAACTTCGATCCCCAATTCGCCC
TATAGTGAGTCGTATTACAATTCACTGGCCGTCGTTTTACAACGTCGTGACTGGGAAAACCCTGGCGTTA
CCCAACTTAATCGCCTTGCAGCACATCCCCCTTTCGCCAGCTGGCGTAATAGCGAAGAGGCCCGCACCGA
TCGCCCTTCCCAACAGTTGCGCAGCCTGAATGGCGAATGAGCTTGCGCCGTCCCGTCAAGTCAGCGTAAT
GCTCTGCCAGTGTTACAACCAATTAACCAATTCTGATTAGAAAAACTCATCGAGCATCAAATGAAACTGC
AATTTATTCATATCAGGATTATCAATACCATATTTTTGAAAAAGCCGTTTCTGTAATGAAGGAGAAAACT
CACCGAGGCAGTTCCATAGGATGGCAAGATCCTGGTATCGGTCTGCGATTCCGACTCGTCCAACATCAAT
ACAACCTATTAATTTCCCCTCGTCAAAAATAAGGTTATCAAGTGAGAAATCACCATGAGTGACGACTGAA
TCCGGTGAGAATGGCAAAAGTTTATGCATTTCTTTCCAGACTTGTTCAACAGGCCAGCCATTACGCTCGT
CATCAAAATCACTCGCATCAACCAAACCGTTATTCATTCGTGAT
