[The description below was written by a language model from this plasmid's Addgene catalogue record.]
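Description:
pBEG R3-L4 is an empty Gateway entry-type cloning vector built on the small pOK1/2 bacterial backbone (about 2.3 kb). It was made by inserting a synthesized DNA fragment that carries an attR3 site and an attL4 site separated by a multiple cloning region. The plasmid is propagated in standard E. coli cloning strains under kanamycin selection. The record does not state the origin of replication or the copy number, and no feature table is provided, so the exact layout of the cloning region and its restriction sites cannot be described here.

The plasmid carries no insert, promoter or reporter of its own. Its role is to receive a selection gene, placed by conventional restriction enzyme cloning between the attR3 and attL4 sites, with M13 forward and reverse primer sites available for checking the insertion. Once loaded, the cassette is flanked by recombination sites that define its position and orientation in a multi-fragment Gateway reaction. In such a reaction each att site recombines only with its matching partner, so several entry modules can be joined in a fixed order in a single step. Within the depositors' modular system for assembling lentiviral and retroviral vectors for gene expression and gene knockdown in vitro and in vivo, this backbone corresponds to a module 3 plasmid, the slot reserved for the selection marker. It is therefore used as a starting point for building interchangeable selection-gene modules that can be combined with the other modules of the system to generate customised viral vectors quickly.
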