Addgene plasmid #48954: pBEG R3-L4 #BGV194
Purpose: (Empty Backbone) For inserting selection gene between AttR3 and AttL4 sites for use in Gateway recombination cloning system (corresponds to a module 3 plasmid)
Depositing lab: David Dankort. Depositing organization: McGill University. Publication: A modular lentiviral and retroviral construction system to rapidly generate vectors for gene expression and gene knockdown in vitro and in vivo. Geiling B, Vandal G, Posner AR, de Bruyns A, Dutchak KL, Garnett S, Dankort D. PLoS One. 2013 Oct 11;8(10):e76279. doi: 10.1371/journal.pone.0076279. PubMed 24146852.
Backbone
  Vector backbone: pOK1/2
  Backbone manufacturer: Messing Lab, PMID 1905257
  Backbone size (bp): 2332
  Modifications to backbone: DNA containing attR3-attL4 sites separated by a multi-cloning region was synthesized by BioBasic and inserted into pOK1/2.
  Vector type: Gateway cloning vector
Growth in bacteria
  Bacterial resistance: Kanamycin, 50 μg/mL
  Growth temperature: 37°C
  Growth strain: DH5alpha
  Copy number: Unknown
Gene/Insert
  Cloning method: Restriction Enzyme
  Sequencing primers: 5′ M13-F20; 3′ M13R
Terms and licenses: Academic/Nonprofit Terms; Industry Terms: Not Available to Industry
How to cite: pBEG R3-L4 #BGV194 was a gift from David Dankort (Addgene plasmid # 48954 ; http://n2t.net/addgene:48954 ; RRID:Addgene_48954)
